>Addgene plasmid #213186 | AVPR1A-DuET | addgene full sequence | sequence record 431750 | Addgene NGS Result
ATTGCAGCACTGGGGCCAGATGGTAAGCCCTCCCGTATCGTAGTTATCTACACGACGGGGAGTCAGGCAA
CTATGGATGAACGAAATAGACAGATCGCTGAGATAGGTGCCTCACTGATTAAGCATTGGTAACTGTCAGA
CCAAGTTTACTCATATATACTTTAGATTGATTTAAAACTTCATTTTTAATTTAAAAGGATCTAGGTGAAG
ATCCTTTTTGATAATCTCATGACCAAAATCCCTTAACGTGAGTTTTCGTTCCACTGAGCGTCAGACCCCG
TAGAAAAGATCAAAGGATCTTCTTGAGATCCTTTTTTTCTGCGCGTAATCTGCTGCTTGCAAACAAAAAA
ACCACCGCTACCAGCGGTGGTTTGTTTGCCGGATCAAGAGCTACCAACTCTTTTTCCGAAGGTAACTGGC
TTCAGCAGAGCGCAGATACCAAATACCGTTCTTCTAGTGTAGCCGTAGTTAGGCCACCACTTCAAGAACT
CTGTAGCACCGCCTACATACCTCGCTCTGCTAATCCTGTTACCAGTGGCTGCTGCCAGTGGCGATAAGTC
GTGTCTTACCGGGTTGGACTCAAGACGATAGTTACCGGATAAGGCGCAGCGGTCGGGCTGAACGGGGGGT
TCGTGCACACAGCCCAGCTTGGAGCGAACGACCTACACCGAACTGAGATACCTACAGCGTGAGCTATGAG
AAAGCGCCACGCTTCCCGAAGGGAGAAAGGCGGACAGGTATCCGGTAAGCGGCAGGGTCGGAACAGGAGA
GCGCACGAGGGAGCTTCCAGGGGGAAACGCCTGGTATCTTTATAGTCCTGTCGGGTTTCGCCACCTCTGA
CTTGAGCGTCGATTTTTGTGATGCTCGTCAGGGGGGCGGAGCCTATGGAAAAACGCCAGCAACGCGGCCT
TTTTACGGTTCCTGGCCTTTTGCTGGCCTTTTGCTCACATGTTCTTTCCTGCGTTATCCCCTGATTCTGT
AGATAACCGTATTACCGCCTTTGAGTGAGCTGATACCGCTCGCCGCAGCCGAACGACCGAGCGCAGCGAG
TCAGTGAGCGAGGAAGCGGAAGAGCGCCCAATACGCAAACCGCCTCTCCCCGCGCGTTGGCCGATTCATT
AATGCAGCTGGCACGACAGGTTTCCCGACTGGAAAGCGGGCAGTGAGCGCAACGCAATTAATGTGAGTTA
GCTCACTCATTAGGCACCCCAGGCTTTACACTTTATGCTTCCGGCTCGTATGTTGTGTGGAATTGTGAGC
GGATAACAATTTCACACAGGAAACAGCTATGACCATGATTACGCCAAGCTCTAGCTAGAGGTCGACGGTA
TACAGACATGATAAGATACATTGATGAGTTTGGACAAACCACAACTAGAATGCAGTGAAAAAAATGCTTT
ATTTGTGAAATTTGTGATGCTATTGCTTTATTTGTAACCATTATAAGCTGCAATAAACAAGTTGGGGTGG
GCGAAGAACTCCAGCATGAGATCCCCGCGCTGGAGGATCATCCAGCCGGCGTCCCGGAAAACGATTCCGA
AGCCCAACCTTTCATAGAAGGCGGCGGTGGAATCGAAATCTCGTGATGGCAGGTTGGGCGTCGCTTGGTC
GGTCATTTCGAACCCCAGAGTCCCGCTCAGAAGAACTCGTCAAGAAGGCGATAGAAGGCGATGCGCTGCG
AATCGGGAGCGGCGATACCGTAAAGCACGAGGAAGCGGTCAGCCCATTCGCCGCCAAGCTCTTCAGCAAT
ATCACGGGTAGCCAACGCTATGTCCTGATAGCGGTCCGCCACACCCAGCCGGCCACAGTCGATGAATCCA
GAAAAGCGGCCATTTTCCACCATGATATTCGGCAAGCAGGCATCGCCATGGGTCACGACGAGATCCTCGC
CGTCGGGCATGCGCGCCTTGAGCCTGGCGAACAGTTCGGCTGGCGCGAGCCCCTGATGCTCTTCGTCCAG
ATCATCCTGATCGACAAGACCGGCTTCCATCCGAGTACGTGCTCGCTCGATGCGATGTTTCGCTTGGTGG
TCGAATGGGCAGGTAGCCGGATCAAGCGTATGCAGCCGCCGCATTGCATCAGCCATGATGGATACTTTCT
CGGCAGGAGCAAGGTGAGATGACAGGAGATCCTGCCCCGGCACTTCGCCCAATAGCAGCCAGTCCCTTCC
CGCTTCAGTGACAACGTCGAGCACAGCTGCGCAAGGAACGCCCGTCGTGGCCAGCCACGATAGCCGCGCT
GCCTCGTCCTGCAGTTCATTCAGGGCACCGGACAGGTCGGTCTTGACAAAAAGAACCGGGCGCCCCTGCG
CTGACAGCCGGAACACGGCGGCATCAGAGCAGCCGATTGTCTGTTGTGCCCAGTCATAGCCGAATAGCCT
CTCCACCCAAGCGGCCGGAGAACCTGCGTGCAATCCATCTTGTTCAATCATGCGAAACGATCCTCATCCT
GTCTCTTGATCAGATCCGAAAATGGATATACAAGCTCCCGGGAGCTTTTTGCAAAAGCCTAGGCCTCCAA
AAAAGCCTCCTCACTACTTCTGGAATAGCTCAGAGGCAGAGGCGGCCTCGGCCTCTGCATAAATAAAAAA
AATTAGTCAGCCATGGGGCGGAGAATGGGCGGAACTGGGCGGAGTTAGGGGCGGGATGGGCGGAGTTAGG
GGCGGGACTATGGTTGCTGACTAATTGAGATGCATGCTTTGCATACTTCTGCCTGCTGGGGAGCCTGGGG
ACTTTCCACACCTGGTTGCTGACTAATTGAGATGCATGCTTTGCATACTTCTGCCTGCTGGGGAGCCTGG
GGACTTTCCACACCCTAACTGACACACATTCCACAGAATTAATTCGCGTTAAATTTTTGTTAAATCAGCT
CATTTTTTAACCAATAGGCCGAAATCGGCAAAATCCCTTATAAATCAAAAGAATAGACCGAGATAGGGT
[37 nt withheld, positions 2940-2976]
AAAGAACGTGGACTCCAACGTCAAAGG
[49 nt withheld, positions 3004-3052]
T
[91 nt withheld, positions 3054-3144]
G
[124 nt withheld, positions 3146-3269]
GGGGATACCCCCTAGAGCCCCAGCTGGTTCTTTCCGCCTCAGAAGCCATAGAGCCCACCGCATCCCCAGC
ATGCCTGCTATTGTCTTCCCAATCCTCCCCCTTGCTGTCCTGCCCCACCCCACCCCCCAGAATAGAATGA
CACCTACTCAGACAATGCGATGCAATTTCCTCATTTTATTAGGAAAGGACAGTGGGAGTGGCACCTTCCA
GGGTCAAGGAAGGCACGGGGGAGGGGCAAACAACAGATGGCTGGCAACTAGAAGGCACAGTCGAGGCTGA
TCAGCGGGTTTAAACGGGCCCTCTAGATTAGGCAGGGGCCACCTGAGAAGTCTCGGTCTTAGACACGGTG
GTGCTGGCCTCATCGAATTCACCGGTGCGTCCACCGGTATCGATGGTGGACACGGGGATGAATTTAATGC
TTTTGGAGCTCTTTGGACTGTCCTTCCACATCCCTGTAGAGTTTGTGGGGGATCTATTATTAGAGTAAAA
TGTCTGTCTCCGACTCATGGAGTCAGTGTCCTCTTTATTAAACTTTTCCTTCATGTTCTGGCAGCATGGA
AAGGACTGGACGCAATCCTGCAGAAGGTGCCCGGAAAAGAACATGTAGATCCAGGGGTTACAGCATGAGT
TGAGGGACCCCAGCAGGGCCGTGATTGTAATGGTGGGGTTTTCAGACTCGGTCCACACGCTCATCGGATC
CCACACGGACCACATTTGGATTATGAAAAAAGGGGCCCAGCAGACAATATATGCTGTAACGATGACGAAT
GTCATTTTGACGGTGCGAATCTTTGCCCGAGAGATAGATTTCACGGAAGATACGCACGGAGCCAACAGAA
AGCCTTTCTGAAATGCCACACCGGCCTGCTCAGCACCCTTACTCTGTCGGGATGCAGTCTTGCCGCGTAC
ATTGCACCAGATGTTGTAGCAAATGAAGCCGTAACATGTCCCAAGTATCACCACTGGCGCGACAAATATT
CCGCCCGTCATCCACGTCACATACGCGCGAGATCCCCATGGCTGGATAAATGTTGCCCAACAATCGCGTG
CTTTAGTCACATTGTTCACTTCAATCATAGAAAAGACGAAATACTGGGGGGTTGAAAGCACAAAAGAGAG
CACCCAAGCTGCGGCTATCATAAGCCGAGATCTGCGGGCAGGCTGCTGCAGTGTCTTCAGGGGATGGCAC
ACGGCAATGTAGCGGTCGGCCGTCATGACCACGAGCATATAGGCGCTGGCGAACATCCCGAAGACCTGAA
GATGCTTCACCACTCTGCACAACCAGTCTGGGCCCCTAAAGCGATATGTGATGTCCCAGCACATCTGGGG
CAGTACTTGAAAAAAAGCGACTGCCAGATCGGCCAAAGACAGATGCCTAATGAACAAATGCATTCTGCTC
GTCTTGCGTGGGGTTCTATGCAGAGCCAAGAGGACGCTGCTATTGCCGAGGACAGCCACTGCGAATGTGA
CGGCCAGCACGGCGATCTCCAGTTTAGCCAGCTCCTCGTTGCGTACGTCCCTTGGGGGGCCGTTGCCCTC
GCCCAGAGCCTCGGCTTCTCTGGATGTATTTCCGGCTCCGGTGGCAAGGGGCCACCAAGGACTGCTGTTG
CCACTGGGCCCTGCGTCAGGACCAGCACTCAACCTCATATCGATGCTGGCGTCATCATCGTCCTTGTAGT
CGGCGAATACCAGGCAGAAGATGTAGCTCAGGGCGATGATCGTCTTCATGGTGGCGCGGCCGCTAAGCTT
AAGTTTAAACGCTAGCCAGCTTGGGTCTCCCTATAGTGAGTCGTATTAATTTCGATAAGCCAGTAAGCAG
TGGGTTCTCTAGTTAGCCAGAGAGCTCTGCTTATATAGACCTCCCACCGTACACGCCTACCGCCCATTTG
CGTCAATGGGGCGGAGTTGTTACGACATTTTGGAAAGTCCCGTTGATTTTGGTGCCAAAACAAACTCCCA
TTGACGTCAATGGGGTGGAGACTTGGAAATCCCCGTGAGTCAAACCGCTATCCACGCCCATTGATGTACT
GCCAAAACCGCATCACCATGGTAATAGCGATGACTAATACGTAGATGTACTGCCAAGTAGGAAAGTCCCA
TAAGGTCATGTACTGGGCATAATGCCAGGCGGGCCATTTACCGTCATTGACGTCAATAGGGGGCGTACTT
GGCATATGATACACTTGATGTACTGCCAAGTGGGCAGTTTACCGTAAATACTCCACCCATTGACGTCAAT
GGAAAGTCCCTATTGGCGTTACTATGGGAACATACGTCATTATTGACGTCAATGGGCGGGGGTCGTTGGG
CGGTCAGCCAGGCGGGCCATTTACCGTAAGTTATGTAACGCGGAACTCCATATATGGGCTATGAACTAAT
GACCCCGTAATTGATTACTATTAATAACTAGTCAATAATCAATGTCAACGCGTATATCTGGCCCGTACAT
CGCGAAGCAGCGCAAAACGCCTAACCCTAAGCAGATTCTTCATGCAAATGTCGGTCAAGCCTTGCCTTGT
TGTAGCTTAAATTTTGCTCGCGCACTACTCAGCGACCTCCAACACACAAGCAGGGAGCAGATACTGGCTT
AACTATGCGGCATCAGAGCAGATTGTACTGAGAGTGCACCATAGGGGATCGGGAGATCTCCCGATCCGTC
GACGTCAGGTGGCACTTTTCGGGGAAATGTGCGCGGAACCCCTATTTGTTTATTTTTCTAAATACATTCA
AATATGTATCCGCTCATGAGACAATAACCCTGATAAATGCTTCAATAATATTGAAAAAGGAAGAGTATGA
GTATTCAACATTTCCGTGTCGCCCTTATTCCCTTTTTTGCGGCATTTTGCCTTCCTGTTTTTGCTCACCC
AGAAACGCTGGTGAAAGTAAAAGATGCTGAAGATCAGTTGGGTGCACGAGTGGGTTACATCGAACTGGAT
CTCAACAGCGGTAAGATCCTTGAGAGTTTTCGCCCCGAAGAACGTTTTCCAATGATGAGCACTTTTAAAG
TTCTGCTATGTGGCGCGGTATTATCCCGTATTGACGCCGGGCAAGAGCAACTCGGTCGCCGCATACACTA
TTCTCAGAATGACTTGGTTGAGTACTCACCAGTCACAGAAAAGCATCTTACGGATGGCATGACAGTAAGA
GAATTATGCAGTGCTGCCATAACCATGAGTGATAACACTGCGGCCAACTTACTTCTGACAACGATCGGAG
GACCGAAGGAGCTAACCGCTTTTTTGCACAACATGGGGGATCATGTAACTCGCCTTGATCGTTGGGAACC
GGAGCTGAATGAAGCCATACCAAACGACGAGCGTGACACCACGATGCCTGTAGCAATGGCAACAACGTTG
CGCAAACTATTAACTGGCGAACTACTTACTCTAGCTTCCCGGCAACAATTAATAGACTGGATGGAGGCGG
ATAAAGTTGCAGGACCACTTCTGCGCTCGGCCCTTCCGGCTGGCTGGTTTATTGCTGATAAATCTGGAGC
CGGTGAGCGTGGGTCTCGCGGTATC
Features (pLannotate 1.2.2; 21 found; start..end, strand, type, name):
    303..891     +  rep_origin     ori: high-copy-number ColE1/pMB1/pBR322/pUC origin of replication
   1074..1166    +  CDS            lacI (fragment): lac repressor; lacI; The lac repressor binds to the lac operator to inhibit transcription in E. coli. This inhibition can be relieved by adding lactose or isopropyl-β-D-thiogalactopyranoside (IPTG).
   1179..1200    +  protein_bind   CAP binding site: CAP binding activates transcription in the presence of cAMP. E. coli catabolite activator protein
   1215..1245    +  promoter       lac promoter: promoter for the E. coli lac operon
   1253..1269    +  protein_bind   lac operator: The lac repressor binds to the lac operator to inhibit transcription in E. coli. This inhibition can be relieved by adding lactose or isopropyl-β-D-thiogalactopyranoside (IPTG). lac repressor encoded by lacI
   1342..1463    -  polyA_signal   SV40 poly(A) signal: SV40 polyadenylation signal
   1458..1616    -  CDS            ble (fragment): BLE_KLEPN - Experimental evidence at protein level: Swiss-Prot protein existence level 1. Binding protein with a strong affinity to the bleomycin family of antibiotics. Binds to CL990; an antimitotic-antibiotic compound. From Klebsiella pneumoniae.
   1640..2431    -  CDS            neo: KKA2_KLEPN - Also known as kan, nptII. Experimental evidence at protein level: Swiss-Prot protein existence level 1. Resistance to kanamycin, neomycin, paromomycin, ribostamycin, butirosin and gentamicin B. From Klebsiella pneumoniae.
   2498..2827    -  promoter       SV40 promoter: SV40 enhancer and early promoter
   2841..3269    -  rep_origin     f1 ori (sequence partly withheld): f1 bacteriophage origin of replication; arrow indicates direction of (+) strand synthesis
   3290..3311    -  promoter       SV40 promoter (fragment): SV40 enhancer and early promoter
   3315..3539    -  polyA_signal   bGH poly(A) signal: bovine growth hormone polyadenylation signal
   3664..4917    -  CDS            AVPR1A: V1AR_HUMAN - Also known as AVPR1. Experimental evidence at protein level: Swiss-Prot protein existence level 1. Receptor for arginine vasopressin. The activity of this receptor is mediated by G proteins which activate a phosphatidyl- inositol-calcium second messenger system. Has been involved in social behaviors, including affiliation and attachment. From Homo sapiens (Human).
   4930..4950    -  CDS            3xFLAG (fragment): three tandem FLAG® epitope tags
   5049..5067    -  promoter       T7 promoter: promoter for bacteriophage T7 RNA polymerase
   5083..5116    -  LTR            5' LTR (truncated) (fragment): truncated 5' long terminal repeat (LTR) from HIV-1
   5112..5315    -  promoter       CMV promoter: human cytomegalovirus (CMV) immediate early promoter
   5316..5695    -  enhancer       CMV enhancer: human cytomegalovirus immediate early enhancer
   5850..5902    +  misc_feature   bom (fragment): basis of mobility region from pBR322
   5961..6065    +  promoter       AmpR promoter: bla
   6066..132     +  CDS            AmpR (across the origin): β-lactamase; bla; confers resistance to ampicillin, carbenicillin, and related antibiotics
