[The description below was written by a language model from this plasmid's Addgene catalogue record and pLannotate feature annotations shown in this document.]
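Description:
AVPR1A-DuET is a mammalian expression plasmid built on the pcDNA 3.1 (+) backbone that carries the human arginine vasopressin receptor 1A (AVPR1A, also called V1aR), a class A G protein-coupled receptor of the vasopressin and oxytocin family. It is maintained in E. coli through a high-copy ColE1/pUC-type origin and selected with ampicillin via the β-lactamase gene. An f1 origin is also present. For mammalian cells, the backbone provides a neomycin phosphotransferase cassette driven by the SV40 enhancer/early promoter and terminated by an SV40 polyadenylation signal, which would allow G418 selection of stable transfectants.

The receptor coding sequence is transcribed from the human cytomegalovirus immediate early enhancer and promoter and terminated by the bovine growth hormone polyadenylation signal. A T7 promoter lies between the CMV promoter and the insert and can serve for in vitro transcription or as a sequencing primer site. In the DuET design, the receptor is preceded by a cleavable hemagglutinin signal peptide, which promotes membrane insertion and is removed during processing, followed by an N-terminal FLAG epitope. A 1D4 epitope is fused at the C terminus. The automated annotation detects the FLAG sequence (as a partial 3xFLAG match) and the AVPR1A open reading frame, but it does not call the signal peptide or the 1D4 tag, which are known only from the catalogue fields. Short hits to an HIV-1 LTR, lacI, ble and bom are fragmentary and most likely reflect backbone sequence similarity rather than functional elements.

The dual-tagged receptor is optimized for expression in mammalian cells and for proteomics studies. The associated publication describes multiplexed selectivity screening of anti-GPCR antibodies.
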