Addgene plasmid #213186: AVPR1A-DuET
Purpose: The DuET construct encodes the named human GPCR engineered with a cleaved hemagglutinin signal peptide, a 5' FLAG and a 3' 1D4 epitope tag optimized for expression in mammalian cells and proteomics studies.
Depositing lab: Thomas Sakmar. Depositing organization: Rockefeller University. Publication: Multiplexed selectivity screening of anti-GPCR antibodies. Dahl L, Kotliar IB, Bendes A, Dodig-Crnkovic T, Fromm S, Elofsson A, Uhlen M, Sakmar TP, Schwenk JM. Sci Adv. 2023 May 3;9(18):eadf9297. doi: 10.1126/sciadv.adf9297. Epub 2023 May 3. PubMed 37134173.
Backbone
  Vector backbone: pcDNA 3.1 (+)
  Vector type: Mammalian Expression
Growth in bacteria
  Bacterial resistance: Ampicillin, 100 μg/mL
  Growth temperature: 37°C
  Growth strain: DH5alpha
  Copy number: High Copy
Gene/Insert
  Gene/Insert name: AVPR1A (alt names: Arginine vasopressin receptor 1A; AVPR1 v1ar)
  Species: H. sapiens (human)
  Entrez Gene: AVPR1A (a.k.a. AVPR V1a, AVPR1, V1aR)
  Promoter: CMV, T7
  Tag / fusion protein: FLAG (N terminal on insert); 1D4 (C terminal on insert)
  Cloning method: Gibson Cloning
Terms and licenses: Academic/Nonprofit Terms; Industry Terms: Not Available to Industry
Depositor comments: Class: A, Family: Vassopressin and oxytocin. Ensembl ID: ENSG00000166148, Uniprot ID: P37288
How to cite: AVPR1A-DuET was a gift from Thomas Sakmar (Addgene plasmid # 213186 ; http://n2t.net/addgene:213186 ; RRID:Addgene_213186)
